Addgene plasmid #180649: pLVX-mCherry-SPASTIN, L177D
Purpose: Lentiviral expression vector for SPASTIN. Has L177D mutation. Used for generating cell lines. Has N-terminal mCherry tag. Dox-inducible. SPASTIN starts on M87. Internal ID: WISP20-45.
Depositing lab: Wesley Sundquist. Depositing organization: University of Utah. Publication: Comprehensive analysis of the human ESCRT-III-MIT domain interactome reveals new cofactors for cytokinetic abscission. Wenzel DM, Mackay DR, Skalicky JJ, Paine EL, Miller MS, Ullman KS, Sundquist WI. Elife. 2022 Sep 15;11:e77779. doi: 10.7554/eLife.77779. PubMed 36107470.
Backbone
  Vector backbone: pLVX
  Backbone manufacturer: Clontech
  Vector type: Mammalian Expression, Lentiviral
  Selectable markers: Puromycin
Growth in bacteria
  Bacterial resistance: Ampicillin, 100 μg/mL
  Growth temperature: 37°C
  Growth strain: NEB Stable
  Copy number: Unknown
Gene/Insert
  Gene/Insert name: SPASTIN
  Species: H. sapiens (human)
  Mutation: Starts at M87, L177D mutation, has siRNA resistance to GAACAGUGUGAAAGAGCUA
  Tag / fusion protein: mCherry (N terminal on backbone)
Terms and licenses: Academic/Nonprofit Terms; Industry Terms: Not Available to Industry
Depositor comments: Read the preprint on bioRxiv: https://www.biorxiv.org/content/10.1101/2022.02.09.477148v1
How to cite: pLVX-mCherry-SPASTIN, L177D was a gift from Wesley Sundquist (Addgene plasmid # 180649 ; http://n2t.net/addgene:180649 ; RRID:Addgene_180649)
