[The description below was written by a language model from this plasmid's Addgene catalogue record and pLannotate feature annotations shown in this document.]
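Description:
pLVX-mCherry-SPASTIN, L177D is an HIV-1-based lentiviral expression plasmid built on the Clontech pLVX backbone, designed for doxycycline-inducible expression of a mutant human SPASTIN in mammalian cells and for generating stable cell lines. In bacteria it is maintained through a high-copy ColE1/pUC-type origin and selected with ampicillin via the β-lactamase gene. The region to be packaged is flanked by HIV-1 LTR sequences and carries the usual cis-acting elements: the Ψ packaging signal with an adjoining gag fragment, the Rev response element for Rev-dependent nuclear export of the genomic RNA, and the cPPT/CTS. A WPRE near the 3' end boosts transcript stability and expression. The annotated nef, rev and gag fragments are residual viral sequence rather than functional genes.

The payload is a single open reading frame driven by the tight TRE promoter (seven tet operators upstream of a minimal CMV promoter). It encodes mCherry fused to the N-terminus of SPASTIN. The SPASTIN coding sequence begins at M87, carries the L177D substitution, and includes changes that make it resistant to a specific siRNA, so the construct can be expressed while endogenous SPASTIN is depleted. Because no tetracycline transactivator is annotated on this plasmid, induction presumably depends on a transactivator supplied separately in the target cells. Downstream, a mouse PGK promoter drives the puromycin N-acetyltransferase gene, allowing selection of transduced cells. The red fluorescent tag permits tracking of protein expression and localization. The associated publication concerns ESCRT-III–MIT domain interactions in cytokinetic abscission, though the record does not state the specific functional effect of L177D.
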