Features (pLannotate 1.2.2; 24 found; start..end, strand, type, name):
    377..634     +  LTR            5' LTR (truncated): truncated 5' long terminal repeat (LTR) from HIV-1
    681..806     +  misc_feature   HIV-1 Ψ: packaging signal of human immunodeficiency virus type 1
    790..1128    +  CDS            HIV-1 gag (fragment): gag protein from human immunodeficiency virus 1; gag
   1303..1536    +  misc_feature   RRE: The Rev response element (RRE) of HIV-1 allows for Rev-dependent mRNA export from the nucleus to the cytoplasm.
   1913..2013    +  CDS            Rev (fragment): human immunodeficiency virus 1 (HIV-1) Rev protein; rev; enhances nuclear export of unspliced and incompletely spliced viral mRNAs
   2028..2143    +  misc_feature   cPPT/CTS: central polypurine tract and central termination sequence of HIV-1 (lacking the first T)
   2206..2520    +  promoter       tight TRE promoter: Tet-responsive promoter PTight, consisting of seven tet operator sequences followed by the minimal CMV promoter
   2540..3247    +  CDS            mCherry: mCherry is a basic (constitutively fluorescent) red fluorescent protein published in 2004, derived from Discosoma sp.. It is reported to be a very rapidly-maturing monomer with low acid sensitivity.
   3254..4843    +  CDS            SPAST (fragment): SPAST_HUMAN - Also known as ADPSP, FSP2, KIAA1083 From Homo sapiens (Human).
   4857..5203    +  promoter       PGK promoter (fragment): mouse phosphoglycerate kinase 1 promoter
   5196..5321    +  promoter       PGK promoter (fragment): mouse phosphoglycerate kinase 1 promoter
   5342..5941    +  CDS            PuroR: puromycin N-acetyltransferase; pac from Streptomyces alboniger; confers resistance to puromycin
   5958..6546    +  misc_feature   WPRE: woodchuck hepatitis virus posttranscriptional regulatory element
   6563..7081    +  CDS            nef (fragment): NEF_HV1BR - Experimental evidence at protein level: Swiss-Prot protein existence level 1. Extracellular Nef protein targets CD4(+) T-lymphocytes for apoptosis by interacting with CXCR4 surface receptors (PubMed:14990729). From Human immunodeficiency virus type 1 group M subtype B (isolate BRU/LAI) (HIV-1).
   7129..7386    +  LTR            5' LTR (truncated): truncated 5' long terminal repeat (LTR) from HIV-1
   7538..7554    -  protein_bind   lac operator: The lac repressor binds to the lac operator to inhibit transcription in E. coli. This inhibition can be relieved by adding lactose or isopropyl-β-D-thiogalactopyranoside (IPTG). lac repressor encoded by lacI
   7562..7592    -  promoter       lac promoter: promoter for the E. coli lac operon
   7607..7628    -  protein_bind   CAP binding site: CAP binding activates transcription in the presence of cAMP. E. coli catabolite activator protein
   7641..7733    -  CDS            lacI (fragment): lac repressor; lacI; The lac repressor binds to the lac operator to inhibit transcription in E. coli. This inhibition can be relieved by adding lactose or isopropyl-β-D-thiogalactopyranoside (IPTG).
   7916..8504    -  rep_origin     ori: high-copy-number ColE1/pMB1/pBR322/pUC origin of replication
   8675..9535    -  CDS            AmpR: β-lactamase; bla; confers resistance to ampicillin, carbenicillin, and related antibiotics
   9536..9640    -  promoter       AmpR promoter: bla
   9688..9822    +  polyA_signal   SV40 poly(A) signal: SV40 polyadenylation signal
   9989..329     +  CDS            nef (fragment) (across the origin): NEF_HV1BR - Experimental evidence at protein level: Swiss-Prot protein existence level 1. Extracellular Nef protein targets CD4(+) T-lymphocytes for apoptosis by interacting with CXCR4 surface receptors (PubMed:14990729). From Human immunodeficiency virus type 1 group M subtype B (isolate BRU/LAI) (HIV-1).
>Addgene plasmid #180649 | pLVX-mCherry-SPASTIN, L177D | addgene full sequence | sequence record 360019 | Addgene NGS Result
TGGAAGGGCTAATTCACTCCCAAAGAAGACAAGATATCCTTGATCTGTGGATCTACCACACACAAGGCTA
CTTCCCTGATTAGCAGAACTACACACCAGGGCCAGGGGTCAGATATCCACTGACCTTTGGATGGTGCTAC
AAGCTAGTACCAGTTGAGCCAGATAAGGTAGAAGAGGCCAATAAAGGAGAGAACACCAGCTTGTTACACC
CTGTGAGCCTGCATGGGATGGATGACCCGGAGAGAGAAGTGTTAGAGTGGAGGTTTGACAGCCGCCTAGC
ATTTCATCACGTGGCCCGAGAGCTGCATCCGGAGTACTTCAAGAACTGCTGATATCGAGCTTGCTACAAG
GGACTTTCCGCTGGGGACTTTCCAGGGAGGCGTGGCCTGGGCGGGACTGGGGAGTGGCGAGCCCTCAGAT
CCTGCATATAAGCAGCTGCTTTTTGCCTGTACTGGGTCTCTCTGGTTAGACCAGATCTGAGCCTGGGAGC
TCTCTGGCTAACTAGGGAACCCACTGCTTAAGCCTCAATAAAGCTTGCCTTGAGTGCTTCAAGTAGTGTG
TGCCCGTCTGTTGTGTGACTCTGGTAACTAGAGATCCCTCAGACCCTTTTAGTCAGTGTGGAAAATCTCT
AGCAGTGGCGCCCGAACAGGGACTTGAAAGCGAAAGGGAAACCAGAGGAGCTCTCTCGACGCAGGACTCG
GCTTGCTGAAGCGCGCACGGCAAGAGGCGAGGGGCGGCGACTGGTGAGTACGCCAAAAATTTTGACTAGC
GGAGGCTAGAAGGAGAGAGATGGGTGCGAGAGCGTCAGTATTAAGCGGGGGAGAATTAGATCGCGATGGG
AAAAAATTCGGTTAAGGCCAGGGGGAAAGAAAAAATATAAATTAAAACATATAGTATGGGCAAGCAGGGA
GCTAGAACGATTCGCAGTTAATCCTGGCCTGTTAGAAACATCAGAAGGCTGTAGACAAATACTGGGACAG
CTACAACCATCCCTTCAGACAGGATCAGAAGAACTTAGATCATTATATAATACAGTAGCAACCCTCTATT
GTGTGCATCAAAGGATAGAGATAAAAGACACCAAGGAAGCTTTAGACAAGATAGAGGAAGAGCAAAACAA
AAGTAAGACCACCGCACAGCAAGCGGCCGGCCGCTGATCTTCAGACCTGGAGGAGGAGATATGAGGGACA
ATTGGAGAAGTGAATTATATAAATATAAAGTAGTAAAAATTGAACCATTAGGAGTAGCACCCACCAAGGC
AAAGAGAAGAGTGGTGCAGAGAGAAAAAAGAGCAGTGGGAATAGGAGCTTTGTTCCTTGGGTTCTTGGGA
GCAGCAGGAAGCACTATGGGCGCAGCGTCAATGACGCTGACGGTACAGGCCAGACAATTATTGTCTGGTA
TAGTGCAGCAGCAGAACAATTTGCTGAGGGCTATTGAGGCGCAACAGCATCTGTTGCAACTCACAGTCTG
GGGCATCAAGCAGCTCCAGGCAAGAATCCTGGCTGTGGAAAGATACCTAAAGGATCAACAGCTCCTGGGG
ATTTGGGGTTGCTCTGGAAAACTCATTTGCACCACTGCTGTGCCTTGGAATGCTAGTTGGAGTAATAAAT
CTCTGGAACAGATTTGGAATCACACGACCTGGATGGAGTGGGACAGAGAAATTAACAATTACACAAGCTT
AATACACTCCTTAATTGAAGAATCGCAAAACCAGCAAGAAAAGAATGAACAAGAATTATTGGAATTAGAT
AAATGGGCAAGTTTGTGGAATTGGTTTAACATAACAAATTGGCTGTGGTATATAAAATTATTCATAATGA
TAGTAGGAGGCTTGGTAGGTTTAAGAATAGTTTTTGCTGTACTTTCTATAGTGAATAGAGTTAGGCAGGG
ATATTCACCATTATCGTTTCAGACCCACCTCCCAACCCCGAGGGGACCCGACAGGCCCGAAGGAATAGAA
GAAGAAGGTGGAGAGAGAGACAGAGACAGATCCATTCGATTAGTGAACGGATCTCGACGGTATCGCCTTT
AAAAGAAAAGGGGGGATTGGGGGGTACAGTGCAGGGGAAAGAATAGTAGACATAATAGCAACAGACATAC
AAACTAAAGAATTACAAAAACAAATTACAAAAATTCAAAATTTTCGGGTTTATTACAGGGACAGCAGAGA
TCCAGTTTATCGATGAGGCCCTTTCGTCTTCACTCGAGTTTACTCCCTATCAGTGATAGAGAACGTATGT
CGAGTTTACTCCCTATCAGTGATAGAGAACGATGTCGAGTTTACTCCCTATCAGTGATAGAGAACGTATG
TCGAGTTTACTCCCTATCAGTGATAGAGAACGTATGTCGAGTTTACTCCCTATCAGTGATAGAGAACGTA
TGTCGAGTTTATCCCTATCAGTGATAGAGAACGTATGTCGAGTTTACTCCCTATCAGTGATAGAGAACGT
ATGTCGAGGTAGGCGTGTACGGTGGGAGGCCTATATAAGCAGAGCTCGTTTAGTGAACCGTCAGATCGCC
TGGAGAAGGATCCGCCACCATGGTGAGCAAGGGCGAGGAGGATAACATGGCCATCATCAAGGAGTTCATG
CGCTTCAAGGTGCACATGGAGGGCTCCGTGAACGGCCACGAGTTCGAGATCGAGGGCGAGGGCGAGGGCC
GCCCCTACGAGGGCACCCAGACCGCCAAGCTGAAGGTGACCAAGGGTGGCCCCCTGCCCTTCGCCTGGGA
CATCCTGTCCCCTCAGTTCATGTACGGCTCCAAGGCCTACGTGAAGCACCCCGCCGACATCCCCGACTAC
TTGAAGCTGTCCTTCCCCGAGGGCTTCAAGTGGGAGCGCGTGATGAACTTCGAGGACGGCGGCGTGGTGA
CCGTGACCCAGGACTCCTCCCTGCAGGACGGCGAGTTCATCTACAAGGTGAAGCTGCGCGGCACCAACTT
CCCCTCCGACGGCCCCGTAATGCAGAAGAAGACCATGGGCTGGGAGGCCTCCTCCGAGCGGATGTACCCC
GAGGACGGCGCCCTGAAGGGCGAGATCAAGCAGAGGCTGAAGCTGAAGGACGGCGGCCACTACGACGCTG
AGGTCAAGACCACCTACAAGGCCAAGAAGCCCGTGCAGCTGCCCGGCGCCTACAACGTCAACATCAAGTT
GGACATCACCTCCCACAACGAGGACTACACCATCGTGGAACAGTACGAACGCGCCGAGGGCCGCCACTCC
ACCGGCGGCATGGACGAGCTGTACAAGGGATCCATGGCAGCCAAGAGGAGCTCCGGGGCCGCGCCAGCAC
CTGCCTCGGCCTCGGCCCCGGCGCCGGTGCCGGGCGGCGAGGCCGAGCGCGTCCGAGTCTTCCACAAACA
GGCCTTCGAGTACATCTCCATTGCCCTGCGCATCGATGAGGATGAGAAAGCAGGACAGAAGGAGCAAGCT
GTGGAATGGTATAAGAAAGGTATTGAAGAACTGGAAAAAGGAATAGCTGTTATAGTTACAGGACAAGGTG
AGCAATGCGAGCGAGCACGACGCGATCAAGCTAAAATGATGACTAATTTGGTTATGGCCAAGGACCGCTT
ACAACTTCTAGAGAAGATGCAACCAGTTTTGCCATTTTCCAAGTCACAAACGGACGTCTATAATGACAGT
ACTAACTTGGCATGCCGCAATGGACATCTCCAGTCAGAAAGTGGAGCTGTTCCAAAAAGAAAAGACCCCT
TAACACACACTAGTAATTCACTGCCTCGTTCAAAAACAGTCATGAAAACTGGATCTGCAGGCCTTTCAGG
CCACCATAGAGCACCTAGTTACAGTGGTTTATCCATGGTTTCTGGAGTGAAACAGGGATCTGGTCCTGCT
CCTACCACTCATAAGGGTACTCCGAAAACAAATAGGACAAATAAACCTTCTACCCCTACAACTGCTACTC
GTAAGAAAAAAGACTTGAAGAATTTTAGGAATGTGGACAGCAACCTTGCTAACCTTATAATGAATGAAAT
TGTGGACAATGGAACAGCTGTTAAATTTGATGATATAGCTGGTCAAGACTTGGCAAAACAAGCATTGCAA
GAAATTGTTATTCTTCCTTCTCTGAGGCCTGAGTTGTTCACAGGGCTTAGAGCTCCTGCCAGAGGGCTGT
TACTCTTTGGTCCACCTGGGAATGGGAAGACAATGCTGGCTAAAGCAGTAGCTGCAGAATCGAATGCAAC
CTTCTTTAATATAAGTGCTGCAAGTTTAACTTCAAAATACGTGGGAGAAGGAGAGAAATTGGTGAGGGCT
CTTTTTGCTGTGGCTCGAGAACTTCAACCTTCTATAATTTTTATAGATGAAGTTGATAGCCTTTTGTGTG
AAAGAAGAGAAGGGGAGCACGATGCTAGTAGACGCCTAAAAACTGAATTTCTAATAGAATTTGATGGTGT
ACAGTCTGCTGGAGATGACAGAGTACTTGTAATGGGTGCAACTAATAGGCCACAAGAGCTTGATGAGGCT
GTTCTCAGGCGTTTCATCAAACGGGTATATGTGTCTTTACCAAATGAGGAGACAAGACTACTTTTGCTTA
AAAATCTGTTATGTAAACAAGGAAGTCCATTGACCCAAAAAGAACTAGCACAACTTGCTAGAATGACTGA
TGGATACTCAGGAAGTGACCTAACAGCTTTGGCAAAAGATGCAGCACTGGGTCCTATCCGAGAACTAAAA
CCAGAACAGGTGAAGAATATGTCTGCCAGTGAGATGAGAAATATTCGATTATCTGACTTCACTGAATCCT
TGAAAAAAATAAAACGCAGCGTCAGCCCTCAAACTTTAGAAGCGTACATACGTTGGAACAAGGACTTTGG
AGATACCACTGTTTAAGAATTCTACCGGGTAGGGGAGGCGCTTTTCCCAAGGCAGTCTGGAGCATGCGCT
TTAGCAGCCCCGCTGGGCACTTGGCGCTACACAAGTGGCCTCTGGCCTCGCACACATTCCACATCCACCG
GTAGGCGCCAACCGGCTCCGTTCTTTGGTGGCCCCTTCGCGCCACCTTCTACTCCTCCCCTAGTCAGGAA
GTTCCCCCCCGCCCCGCAGCTCGCGTCGTGCAGGACGTGACAAATGGAAGTAGCACGTCTCACTAGTCTC
GTGCAGATGGACAGCACCGCTGAGCAATGGAAGCGGGTAGGCCTTTGGGGCAGCGGCCAATAGCAGCTTT
GCTCCTTCGCTTTCTGGGCTCAGGGGCGGGCTCAGGGGCGGGGCGGGCGCCCGAAGGTCCTCCGGAGGCC
CGGCATTCTGCACGCTTCAAAAGCGCACGTCTGCCGCGCTGTTCTCCTCTTCCTCATCTCCGGGCCTTTC
GACCTGCAGCCCAAGCTTACCATGACCGAGTACAAGCCCACGGTGCGCCTCGCCACCCGCGACGACGTCC
CCAGGGCCGTACGCACCCTCGCCGCCGCGTTCGCCGACTACCCCGCCACGCGCCACACCGTCGATCCGGA
CCGCCACATCGAGCGGGTCACCGAGCTGCAAGAACTCTTCCTCACGCGCGTCGGGCTCGACATCGGCAAG
GTGTGGGTCGCGGACGACGGCGCCGCGGTGGCGGTCTGGACCACGCCGGAGAGCGTCGAAGCGGGGGCGG
TGTTCGCCGAGATCGGCCCGCGCATGGCCGAGTTGAGCGGTTCCCGGCTGGCCGCGCAGCAACAGATGGA
AGGCCTCCTGGCGCCGCACCGGCCCAAGGAGCCCGCGTGGTTCCTGGCCACCGTCGGCGTCTCGCCCGAC
CACCAGGGCAAGGGTCTGGGCAGCGCCGTCGTGCTCCCCGGAGTGGAGGCGGCCGAGCGCGCCGGGGTGC
CCGCCTTCCTGGAGACCTCCGCGCCCCGCAACCTCCCCTTCTACGAGCGGCTCGGCTTCACCGTCACCGC
CGACGTCGAGGTGCCCGAAGGACCGCGCACCTGGTGCATGACCCGCAAGCCCGGTGCCTGACGGGCGCGT
CTGGAACAATCAACCTCTGGATTACAAAATTTGTGAAAGATTGACTGGTATTCTTAACTATGTTGCTCCT
TTTACGCTATGTGGATACGCTGCTTTAATGCCTTTGTATCATGCTATTGCTTCCCGTATGGCTTTCATTT
TCTCCTCCTTGTATAAATCCTGGTTGCTGTCTCTTTATGAGGAGTTGTGGCCCGTTGTCAGGCAACGTGG
CGTGGTGTGCACTGTGTTTGCTGACGCAACCCCCACTGGTTGGGGCATTGCCACCACCTGTCAGCTCCTT
TCCGGGACTTTCGCTTTCCCCCTCCCTATTGCCACGGCGGAACTCATCGCCGCCTGCCTTGCCCGCTGCT
GGACAGGGGCTCGGCTGTTGGGCACTGACAATTCCGTGGTGTTGTCGGGGAAGCTGACGTCCTTTCCATG
GCTGCTCGCCTGTGTTGCCACCTGGATTCTGCGCGGGACGTCCTTCTGCTACGTCCCTTCGGCCCTCAAT
CCAGCGGACCTTCCTTCCCGCGGCCTGCTGCCGGCTCTGCGGCCTCTTCCGCGTCTTCGCCTTCGCCCTC
AGACGAGTCGGATCTCCCTTTGGGCCGCCTCCCCGCCTGGAATTAATTCTGCAGTCGAGACCTAGAAAAA
CATGGAGCAATCACAAGTAGCAATACAGCAGCTACCAATGCTGATTGTGCCTGGCTAGAAGCACAAGAGG
AGGAGGAGGTGGGTTTTCCAGTCACACCTCAGGTACCTTTAAGACCAATGACTTACAAGGCAGCTGTAGA
TCTTAGCCACTTTTTAAAAGAAAAGAGGGGACTGGAAGGGCTAATTCACTCCCAACGAAGACAAGATATC
CTTGATCTGTGGATCTACCACACACAAGGCTACTTCCCTGATTAGCAGAACTACACACCAGGGCCAGGGG
TCAGATATCCACTGACCTTTGGATGGTGCTACAAGCTAGTACCAGTTGAGCCAGATAAGGTAGAAGAGGC
CAATAAAGGAGAGAACACCAGCTTGTTACACCCTGTGAGCCTGCATGGGATGGATGACCCGGAGAGAGAA
GTGTTAGAGTGGAGGTTTGACAGCCGCCTAGCATTTCATCACGTGGCCCGAGAGCTGCATCCGGAGTACT
TCAAGAACTGCTGATATCGAGCTTGCTACAAGGGACTTTCCGCTGGGGACTTTCCAGGGAGGCGTGGCCT
GGGCGGGACTGGGGAGTGGCGAGCCCTCAGATCCTGCATATAAGCAGCTGCTTTTTGCCTGTACTGGGTC
TCTCTGGTTAGACCAGATCTGAGCCTGGGAGCTCTCTGGCTAACTAGGGAACCCACTGCTTAAGCCTCAA
TAAAGCTTGCCTTGAGTGCTTCAAGTAGTGTGTGCCCGTCTGTTGTGTGACTCTGGTAACTAGAGATCCC
TCAGACCCTTTTAGTCAGTGTGGAAAATCTCTAGCAGTAGTAGTTCATGTCATCTTATTATTCAGTATTT
ATAACTTGCAAAGAAATGAATATCAGAGAGTGAGAGGCCTTGACATTGCTAGCGTTTACCGTCGACCTCT
AGCTAGAGCTTGGCGTAATCATGGTCATAGCTGTTTCCTGTGTGAAATTGTTATCCGCTCACAATTCCAC
ACAACATACGAGCCGGAAGCATAAAGTGTAAAGCCTGGGGTGCCTAATGAGTGAGCTAACTCACATTAAT
TGCGTTGCGCTCACTGCCCGCTTTCCAGTCGGGAAACCTGTCGTGCCAGCTGCATTAATGAATCGGCCAA
CGCGCGGGGAGAGGCGGTTTGCGTATTGGGCGCTCTTCCGCTTCCTCGCTCACTGACTCGCTGCGCTCGG
TCGTTCGGCTGCGGCGAGCGGTATCAGCTCACTCAAAGGCGGTAATACGGTTATCCACAGAATCAGGGGA
TAACGCAGGAAAGAACATGTGAGCAAAAGGCCAGCAAAAGGCCAGGAACCGTAAAAAGGCCGCGTTGCTG
GCGTTTTTCCATAGGCTCCGCCCCCCTGACGAGCATCACAAAAATCGACGCTCAAGTCAGAGGTGGCGAA
ACCCGACAGGACTATAAAGATACCAGGCGTTTCCCCCTGGAAGCTCCCTCGTGCGCTCTCCTGTTCCGAC
CCTGCCGCTTACCGGATACCTGTCCGCCTTTCTCCCTTCGGGAAGCGTGGCGCTTTCTCATAGCTCACGC
TGTAGGTATCTCAGTTCGGTGTAGGTCGTTCGCTCCAAGCTGGGCTGTGTGCACGAACCCCCCGTTCAGC
CCGACCGCTGCGCCTTATCCGGTAACTATCGTCTTGAGTCCAACCCGGTAAGACACGACTTATCGCCACT
GGCAGCAGCCACTGGTAACAGGATTAGCAGAGCGAGGTATGTAGGCGGTGCTACAGAGTTCTTGAAGTGG
TGGCCTAACTACGGCTACACTAGAAGAACAGTATTTGGTATCTGCGCTCTGCTGAAGCCAGTTACCTTCG
GAAAAAGAGTTGGTAGCTCTTGATCCGGCAAACAAACCACCGCTGGTAGCGGTGGTTTTTTTGTTTGCAA
GCAGCAGATTACGCGCAGAAAAAAAGGATCTCAAGAAGATCCTTTGATCTTTTCTACGGGGTCTGACGCT
CAGTGGAACGAAAACTCACGTTAAGGGATTTTGGTCATGAGATTATCAAAAAGGATCTTCACCTAGATCC
TTTTAAATTAAAAATGAAGTTTTAAATCAATCTAAAGTATATATGAGTAAACTTGGTCTGACAGTTACCA
ATGCTTAATCAGTGAGGCACCTATCTCAGCGATCTGTCTATTTCGTTCATCCATAGTTGCCTGACTCCCC
GTCGTGTAGATAACTACGATACGGGAGGGCTTACCATCTGGCCCCAGTGCTGCAATGATACCGCGAGACC
CACGCTCACCGGCTCCAGATTTATCAGCAATAAACCAGCCAGCCGGAAGGGCCGAGCGCAGAAGTGGTCC
TGCAACTTTATCCGCCTCCATCCAGTCTATTAATTGTTGCCGGGAAGCTAGAGTAAGTAGTTCGCCAGTT
AATAGTTTGCGCAACGTTGTTGCCATTGCTACAGGCATCGTGGTGTCACGCTCGTCGTTTGGTATGGCTT
CATTCAGCTCCGGTTCCCAACGATCAAGGCGAGTTACATGATCCCCCATGTTGTGCAAAAAAGCGGTTAG
CTCCTTCGGTCCTCCGATCGTTGTCAGAAGTAAGTTGGCCGCAGTGTTATCACTCATGGTTATGGCAGCA
CTGCATAATTCTCTTACTGTCATGCCATCCGTAAGATGCTTTTCTGTGACTGGTGAGTACTCAACCAAGT
CATTCTGAGAATAGTGTATGCGGCGACCGAGTTGCTCTTGCCCGGCGTCAATACGGGATAATACCGCGCC
ACATAGCAGAACTTTAAAAGTGCTCATCATTGGAAAACGTTCTTCGGGGCGAAAACTCTCAAGGATCTTA
CCGCTGTTGAGATCCAGTTCGATGTAACCCACTCGTGCACCCAACTGATCTTCAGCATCTTTTACTTTCA
CCAGCGTTTCTGGGTGAGCAAAAACAGGAAGGCAAAATGCCGCAAAAAAGGGAATAAGGGCGACACGGAA
ATGTTGAATACTCATACTCTTCCTTTTTCAATATTATTGAAGCATTTATCAGGGTTATTGTCTCATGAGC
GGATACATATTTGAATGTATTTAGAAAAATAAACAAATAGGGGTTCCGCGCACATTTCCCCGAAAAGTGC
CACCTGACGTCGACGGATCGGGAGATCAACTTGTTTATTGCAGCTTATAATGGTTACAAATAAAGCAATA
GCATCACAAATTTCACAAATAAAGCATTTTTTTCACTGCATTCTAGTTGTGGTTTGTCCAAACTCATCAA
TGTATCTTATCATGTCTGGATCAACTGGATAACTCAAGCTAACCAAAATCATCCCAAACTTCCCACCCCA
TACCCTATTACCACTGCCAATTACCTGTGGTTTCATTTACTCTAAACCTGTGATTCCTCTGAATTATTTT
CATTTTAAAGAAATTGTATTTGTTAAATATGTACTACAAACTTAGTAGT
